Addgene plasmid #146528: pAc5.1B-HA-DmMe31B-dsRNAres_I
Purpose: Insect Expression of DmMe31B-dsRNAres
Depositing lab: Elisa Izaurralde. Depositing organization: Max Planck Institute for Developmental Biology.
Backbone
  Vector backbone: Unknown
  Vector type: Insect Expression
Growth in bacteria
  Bacterial resistance: Ampicillin, 100 μg/mL
  Growth temperature: 37°C
  Growth strain: DH5alpha
  Copy number: Low Copy
Gene/Insert
  Gene/Insert name: DmMe31B-dsRNAres
  Species: D. melanogaster (fly)
  Mutation: one silent mutation A1101G compared to the sequence given by NM_078809.3
  Entrez Gene: me31B (a.k.a. Dmel_CG4916, CG4916, DDX6, Dhh1p/Me31b, DmRH3, Dmel\CG4916, ME31B, Mat31B, Me31B, Me31b, l(2)k06607, me31b)
  Cloning method: Unknown
Terms and licenses: Academic/Nonprofit Terms; Industry Terms: Not Available to Industry
Depositor comments: Plasmids from this collection were made available to the research community and donated after the lab closed. Please note that the sequence provided by the depositing laboratory may be theoretical/predicted or based on Sanger sequencing results. There may be discrepancies between sequencing results obtained by Addgene and the depositor sequence. If an Addgene verified sequence is not available, please contact before placing your order to request that our lab fully sequence the plasmid.
How to cite: pAc5.1B-HA-DmMe31B-dsRNAres_I was a gift from Elisa Izaurralde (Addgene plasmid # 146528 ; http://n2t.net/addgene:146528 ; RRID:Addgene_146528)
