[The description below was written by a language model from this plasmid's Addgene catalogue record and pLannotate feature annotations shown in this document.]
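Description:
pAc5.1B-HA-DmMe31B-dsRNAres_I is a 6,751-nt insect expression plasmid for producing an HA-tagged, RNAi-resistant version of the Drosophila melanogaster DEAD-box RNA helicase Me31B (the fly DDX6 orthologue). The catalogue lists the backbone as unknown, although the name and the annotated parts point to a pAc5.1-type vector. It is maintained in E. coli through a ColE1/pUC-family origin and selected with ampicillin via the β-lactamase gene and its bla promoter. The record lists it as low copy, even though the annotated origin is usually described as high copy. A partial tetracycline-resistance fragment and a short SV40 large T antigen fragment are also detected; these appear to be non-functional backbone remnants.

Expression is driven by the constitutive D. melanogaster actin 5C promoter. It is followed by a short HA epitope (annotated as a fragment of a 3xHA tag, its length fitting a single HA copy) placed directly upstream of the me31B coding sequence to give an N-terminally tagged protein. Transcripts are terminated by an SV40 polyadenylation signal. A vector-derived V5 tag lies downstream of the insert, but the record does not state whether it is in frame or translated.

The "dsRNAres" designation indicates that the coding sequence was altered so that it escapes a dsRNA used to deplete endogenous Me31B, though the specific resistance changes are not listed. The only noted difference is one silent mutation (A1101G) relative to the reference transcript. Such a construct is typically used for knockdown-and-rescue (complementation) experiments in cultured fly cells, where the HA tag allows detection or immunoprecipitation of Me31B, a core component of RNP complexes involved in translational repression and mRNA decapping. The deposited sequence may be theoretical or only partly verified by sequencing.
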