Features (pLannotate 1.2.2; 10 found; start..end, strand, type, name):
     56..2568    +  promoter       Ac5 promoter: Drosophila melanogaster actin 5C promoter
   2594..2620    +  CDS            3xHA (fragment): three tandem HA epitope tags
   2621..3997    +  CDS            me31B: DDX6_DROME - Experimental evidence at protein level: Swiss-Prot protein existence level 1. ATP-dependent RNA helicase which is a core component of a variety of ribonucleoprotein complexes (RNPs) that play critical roles in translational repression and mRNA decapping during embryogenesis, oogenesis, neurogenesis and neurotransmission (PubMed:11546740, PubMed:16256742, PubMed:17178403, PubMed:18590813, PubMed:21267420, PubMed:21447556, PubMed:28875934, PubMed:28388438, PubMed:17982591, PubMed:31114929). Recruits core components and translational repressors to some RNP complexes, and mediates RNP
   4036..4077    +  CDS            V5 tag: epitope tag from simian virus 5
   4177..4311    -  polyA_signal   SV40 poly(A) signal: SV40 polyadenylation signal
   4334..4418    -  CDS            large T antigen (fragment): large T antigen from SV40 (simian virus 40)
   4419..4889    +  CDS            TcR (fragment): tetracycline efflux protein; tet; confers resistance to tetracycline
   4933..5521    -  rep_origin     ori: high-copy-number ColE1/pMB1/pBR322/pUC origin of replication
   5692..6552    -  CDS            AmpR: β-lactamase; bla; confers resistance to ampicillin, carbenicillin, and related antibiotics
   6553..6657    -  promoter       AmpR promoter: bla
>Addgene plasmid #146528 | pAc5.1B-HA-DmMe31B-dsRNAres_I | depositor full sequence | sequence record 288974 | Full Sequence
CTTCAAGGAATTAATTCTATATTCTAAAAACACAAATGATACTTCTAAAAAAAATCATGAATGGCATCAA
CTCTGAATCAAATCTTTGCAGATGCACCTACTTCTCATTTCCACTGTCACATCATTTTTCCAGATCTCGC
TGCCTGTTATGTGGCCCACAAACCAAGACACGTTTTATGGCCATTAAAGCTGGCTGATCGTCGCCAAACA
CCAAATACATATCAATATGTACATTCGAGAAAGAAGCGATCAAAGAAGCGTCTTCGGGCGAGTAGGAGAA
TGCGGAGGAGAAGGAGAACGAGCTGATCTAGTATCTCTCCACAATCCAATGCCAACTGACCAACTGGCCA
TATTCGGAGCAATTTGAAGCCAATTTCCATCGCCTGGCGATCGCTCCATTCTTGGCTATATGTTTTTCAC
CGTTCCCGGGGCCATTTTCAAAGACTCGTCGGTAAGATAAGATTGTGTCACTCGCTGTCTCTCTTCATTT
GTCGAAGAATGCTGAGGAATTTCGCGATGACGTCGGCGAGTATTTTGAAGAATGAGAATAATTTGTATTT
ATACGAAAATCAGTTAGTGGAATTTTCTACAAAAACATGTTATCTATAGATAATTTTGTTGCAAAATATG
TTGACTATGACAAAGATTGTATGTATATACCTTTAATGTATTCTCATTTTCTTATGTATTTATAATGGCA
ATGATGATACTGATGATATTTTAAGATGATGCCAGACCACAGGCTGATTTCTGCGTCTTTTGCCGAACGC
AGTGCATGTGCGGTTGTTGTTTTTTGGAATAGTTTCAATTTTCGGACTGTCCGCTTTGATTTCAGTTTCT
TGGCTTATTCAAAAAGCAAAGTAAAGCCAAAAAAGCGAGATGGCAATACCAAATGCGGCAAAACGGTAGT
GGAAGGAAAGGGGTGCGGGGCAGCGGAAGGAAGGGTGGGGCGGGGCGTGGCGGGGTCTGTGGCTGGGCGC
GACGTCACCGACGTTGGAGCCACTCCTTTGACCATGTGTGCGTGTGTGTATTATTCGTGTCTCGCCACTC
GCCGGTTGTTTTTTTCTTTTTATCTCGCTCTCTCTAGCGCCATCTCGTACGCATGCTCAACGCACCGCAT
GTTGCCGTGTCCTTTATGCGTCATTTTGGCTCGAAATAGGCAATTATTTAAACAAAGATTAGTCAACGAA
AACGCTAAAATAAATAAGTCTACAATATGGTTACTTATTGCCATGTGTGTGCAGCCAACGATAGCAACAA
AAGCAACAACACAGTGGCTTTCCCTCTTTCACTTTTTGTTTGCAAGCGCGTGCGAGCAAGACGGCACGAC
CGGCAAACGCAATTACGCTGACAAAGAGCAGACGAAGTTTTGGCCGAAAAACATCAAGGCGCCTGATACG
AATGCATTTGCAATAACAATTGCGATATTTAATATTGTTTATGAAGCTGTTTGACTTCAAAACACACAAA
AAAAAAAATAAAACAAATTATTTGAAAGAGAATTAGGAATCGGACAGCTTATCGTTACGGGCTAACAGCA
CACCGAGACGAAATAGCTTACCTGACGTCACAGCCTCTGGAAGAACTGCCGCCAAGCAGAGAGAGAGAGA
AAAAGAGGGAGAGCAGCTTAGACCGCATGTGCTTGTGTGTGAGGCGTCTCTCTCTTCGTCTCCTGTTTGC
GCAAACGCATAGACTGCACTGAGAAAATCGATTACCTATTTTTTATGAATGAATATTTGCACTATTACTA
TTCAAAACTATTAAGATAGCAATCACATTCAATAGCCAAATACTATACCACCTGAGCGATGCAACGAAAT
GATCAATTTGAGCAAAAATGCTGCATATTTAGGACGGCATCATTATAGAAATGCTTCTTGCTGTGTACTT
TTCTCTCGTCTGGCAGCTGTTTCGCCGTTATTGTTAAAACCGGCTTAAGTTAGGTGTGTTTTCTACGACT
AGTGATGCCCCTACTAGAAGATGTGTGTTGCACAAATGTCCCTGAATAACCAATTTGAAGTGCAGATAGC
AGTAAACGTAAGCTAATATGAATATTATTTAACTGTAATGTTTTAATATCGCTGGACATTACTAATAAAC
CCACTATAAACACATGTACATATGTATGTTTTGGCATACAATGAGTAGTTGGGGAAAAAATGTGTAAAAG
CACCGTGACCATCACAGCATAAAGATAACCAGCTGAAGTATCGAATATGAGTAACCCCCAAATTGAATCA
CATGCCGCAACTGATAGGACCCATGGAAGTACACTCTTCATGGCGATATACAAGACACACACAAGCACGA
ACACCCAGTTGCGGAGGAAATTCTCCGTAAATGAAAACCCAATCGGCGAACAATTCATACCCATATATGG
TAAAAGTTTTGAACGCGACTTGAGAGCGGAGAGCATTGCGGCTGATAAGGTTTTAGCGCTAAGCGGGCTT
TATAAAACGGGCTGCGGGACCAGTTTTCATATCACTACCGTTTGAGTTCTTGTGCTGTGTGGATACTCCT
CCCGACACAAAGCCGCTCCATCAGCCAGCAGTCGTCTAATCCAGAGACCCCGGATCGGGGTACCAACATG
GCTTACCCATACGATGTTCCAGATTACGCTATGATGACCGAGAAACTGAACTCCGGCCATACCAACCTGA
CTTCTAAAGGAATAATTAACGACCTGCAGATAGCCGGTAATACTTCAGATGACATGGGGTGGAAGTCTAA
ATTAAAATTACCACCGAAAGATAATCGGTTTAAGACGACAGACGTTACAGACACACGGGGAAACGAGTTT
GAAGAATTCTGTTTAAAGCGGGAGTTGCTGATGGGAATCTTTGAAAAAGGTTGGGAACGGCCATCACCGA
TACAAGAAGCTGCAATACCAATTGCTCTGTCGGGTAAGGACGTCCTAGCCAGAGCAAAAAATGGAACGGG
AAAAACCGGCGCGTATTGTATACCTGTCCTGGAGCAGATAGATCCTACAAAAGATTATATACAAGCCTTG
GTTATGGTTCCAACACGGGAACTGGCCTTGCAGACATCCCAAATTTGCATAGAATTAGCCAAGCACCTGG
ACATTAGAGTTATGGTTACGACAGGTGGAACAATCTTGAAAGACGATATATTGCGAATATACCAGAAGGT
CCAGCTAATCATCGCAACACCAGGCCGGATTTTGGACCTTATGGACAAAAAGGTAGCAGACATGAGTCAC
TGTCGAATTCTGGTATTAGACGAAGCAGACAAATTGCTATCACTAGACTTCCAGGGAATGTTAGACCACG
TCATCTTAAAACTACCCAAAGACCCTCAAATACTATTGTTCTCGGCCACCTTCCCGTTAACTGTAAAAAA
TTTCATGGAGAAGCATTTACGCGAGCCTTACGAGATCAACCTGATGGAGGAGCTAACACTGAAGGGTGTC
ACTCAGTACTATGCATTCGTACAGGAGCGCCAGAAAGTACACTGCTTGAATACGCTCTTTTCGAAGCTGC
AGATCAATCAGTCTATCATATTCTGCAATTCCACGCAACGTGTCGAGCTATTGGCCAAAAAGATCACAGA
GCTTGGATATTGCTGTTACTATATACACGCTAAGATGGCCCAGGCACACAGAAATCGAGTATTCCACGAT
TTCCGCCAAGGACTCTGTCGCAATCTGGTGTGCTCCGACCTGTTCACCCGTGGTATCGACGTGCAGGCCG
TGAATGTAGTGATCAATTTCGATTTCCCACGAATGGCAGAGACATACTTGCATCGAATTGGTCGCTCAGG
ACGTTTCGGTCATTTGGGTATTGCTATTAATCTGATAACCTACGAGGATCGGTTTGATCTGCATCGGATT
GAAAAAGAACTTGGAACCGAAATAAAGCCTATTCCGAAGGTCATAGACCCCGCCCTTTATGTCGCAAACG
TTGGCGCATCCGTTGGCGATACTTGCAACAACAGTGATCTGAATAATTCTGCGAACGAGGAGGGCAACGT
TAGCAAATAAGCGGCCGCTCGAGTCTAGAGGGCCCGCGGTTCGAAGGTAAGCCTATCCCTAACCCTCTCC
TCGGTCTCGATTCTACGCGTACCGGTCATCATCACCATCACCATTGAGTTTAAACCCGCTGATCAGCCTC
GACTGTGCCTTCTAAGGCCTGAGCTCGCTGATCAGCCTCGATCGAGGATCCAGACATGATAAGATACATT
GATGAGTTTGGACAAACCACAACTAGAATGCAGTGAAAAAAATGCTTTATTTGTGAAATTTGTGATGCTA
TTGCTTTATTTGTAACCATTATAAGCTGCAATAAACAAGTTAACAACAACAATTGCATTCATTTTATGTT
TCAGGTTCAGGGGGAGGTGTGGGAGGTTTTTTAAAGCAAGTAAAACCTCTACAAATGTGGTATGGCTGAT
TATGATCAGTCGACCGATGCCCTTGAGAGCCTTCAACCCAGTCAGCTCCTTCCGGTGGGCGCGGGGCATG
ACTATCGTCGCCGCACTTATGACTGTCTTCTTTATCATGCAACTCGTAGGACAGGTGCCGGCAGCGCTCT
GGGTCATTTTCGGCGAGGACCGCTTTCGCTGGAGCGCGACGATGATCGGCCTGTCGCTTGCGGTATTCGG
AATCTTGCACGCCCTCGCTCAAGCCTTCGTCACTGGTCCCGCCACCAAACGTTTCGGCGAGAAGCAGGCC
ATTATCGCCGGCATGGCGGCCGACGCGCTGGGCTACGTCTTGCTGGCGTTCGCGACGCGAGGCTGGATGG
CCTTCCCCATTATGATTCTTCTCGCTTCCGGCGGCATCGGGATGCCCGCGTTGCAGGCCATGCTGTCCAG
GCAGGTAGATGACGACCATCAGGGACAGCTTCAAGGATCGCTCGCGGCTCTTACCAGCCAGCAAAAGGCC
AGGAACCGTAAAAAGGCCGCGTTGCTGGCGTTTTTCCATAGGCTCCGCCCCCCTGACGAGCATCACAAAA
ATCGACGCTCAAGTCAGAGGTGGCGAAACCCGACAGGACTATAAAGATACCAGGCGTTTCCCCCTGGAAG
CTCCCTCGTGCGCTCTCCTGTTCCGACCCTGCCGCTTACCGGATACCTGTCCGCCTTTCTCCCTTCGGGA
AGCGTGGCGCTTTCTCAATGCTCACGCTGTAGGTATCTCAGTTCGGTGTAGGTCGTTCGCTCCAAGCTGG
GCTGTGTGCACGAACCCCCCGTTCAGCCCGACCGCTGCGCCTTATCCGGTAACTATCGTCTTGAGTCCAA
CCCGGTAAGACACGACTTATCGCCACTGGCAGCAGCCACTGGTAACAGGATTAGCAGAGCGAGGTATGTA
GGCGGTGCTACAGAGTTCTTGAAGTGGTGGCCTAACTACGGCTACACTAGAAGGACAGTATTTGGTATCT
GCGCTCTGCTGAAGCCAGTTACCTTCGGAAAAAGAGTTGGTAGCTCTTGATCCGGCAAACAAACCACCGC
TGGTAGCGGTGGTTTTTTTGTTTGCAAGCAGCAGATTACGCGCAGAAAAAAAGGATCTCAAGAAGATCCT
TTGATCTTTTCTACGGGGTCTGACGCTCAGTGGAACGAAAACTCACGTTAAGGGATTTTGGTCATGAGAT
TATCAAAAAGGATCTTCACCTAGATCCTTTTAAATTAAAAATGAAGTTTTAAATCAATCTAAAGTATATA
TGAGTAAACTTGGTCTGACAGTTACCAATGCTTAATCAGTGAGGCACCTATCTCAGCGATCTGTCTATTT
CGTTCATCCATAGTTGCCTGACTCCCCGTCGTGTAGATAACTACGATACGGGAGGGCTTACCATCTGGCC
CCAGTGCTGCAATGATACCGCGAGACCCACGCTCACCGGCTCCAGATTTATCAGCAATAAACCAGCCAGC
CGGAAGGGCCGAGCGCAGAAGTGGTCCTGCAACTTTATCCGCCTCCATCCAGTCTATTAATTGTTGCCGG
GAAGCTAGAGTAAGTAGTTCGCCAGTTAATAGTTTGCGCAACGTTGTTGCCATTGCTGCAGGCATCGTGG
TGTCACGCTCGTCGTTTGGTATGGCTTCATTCAGCTCCGGTTCCCAACGATCAAGGCGAGTTACATGATC
CCCCATGTTGTGCAAAAAAGCGGTTAGCTCCTTCGGTCCTCCGATCGTTGTCAGAAGTAAGTTGGCCGCA
GTGTTATCACTCATGGTTATGGCAGCACTGCATAATTCTCTTACTGTCATGCCATCCGTAAGATGCTTTT
CTGTGACTGGTGAGTACTCAACCAAGTCATTCTGAGAATAGTGTATGCGGCGACCGAGTTGCTCTTGCCC
GGCGTCAACACGGGATAATACCGCGCCACATAGCAGAACTTTAAAAGTGCTCATCATTGGAAAACGTTCT
TCGGGGCGAAAACTCTCAAGGATCTTACCGCTGTTGAGATCCAGTTCGATGTAACCCACTCGTGCACCCA
ACTGATCTTCAGCATCTTTTACTTTCACCAGCGTTTCTGGGTGAGCAAAAACAGGAAGGCAAAATGCCGC
AAAAAAGGGAATAAGGGCGACACGGAAATGTTGAATACTCATACTCTTCCTTTTTCAATATTATTGAAGC
ATTTATCAGGGTTATTGTCTCATGAGCGGATACATATTTGAATGTATTTAGAAAAATAAACAAATAGGGG
TTCCGCGCACATTTCCCCGAAAAGTGCCACCTGACGTCTAAGAAACCATTATTATCATGACATTAACCTA
TAAAAATAGGCGTATCACGAGGCCCTTTCGT
